>Addgene plasmid #168146 | pMS13: pTarget(AvCAST) | addgene full sequence | sequence record 330863 | Addgene Partial NGS Result
CGGGGCGGAGATTTCCTGGAAGATGCCAGGAAGATACTTAACAGGGAAGTGAGAGGGCCGCGGCAAAGCC
GTTTTTCCATAGGCTCCGCCCCCCTGACAAGCATCACGAAATCTGACGCTCAAATCAGTGGTGGCGAAAC
CCGACAGGACTATAAAGATACCAGGCGTTTCCCCCTGGCGGCTCCCTCGTGCGCTCTCCTGTTCCTGCCT
TTCGGTTTACCGGTGTCATTCCGCTGTTATGGCCGCGTTTGTCTCATTCCACGCCTGACACTCAGTTCCG
GGTAGGCAGTTCGCTCCAAGCTGGACTGTATGCACGAACCCCCCGTTCAGTCCGACCGCTGCGCCTTATC
CGGTAACTATCGTCTTGAGTCCAACCCGGAAAGACATGCAAAAGCACCACTGGCAGCAGCCACTGGTAAT
TGATTTAGAGGAGTTAGTCTTGAAGTCATGCGCCGGTTAAGACTAAACTGAAAGGACAAGTTTTGGTGAC
TGCGCTCCTCCAAGCCAGTTACCTCGGTTCAAAGAGTTGGTAGCTCAGAGAACCTTCGAAAAACCGCCCT
GCAAGGCGGTTTTTTCGTTTTCAGAGCAAGAGATTACGCGCAGACCAAAACGATCTCAAGAAGATCATCT
TATTAATATACGTAGTATCTACGATACGTAGTATCTACGATACGTAGATCAATGAGAAGTCATTTAATAA
GGCCACTGTTAAACGTAGATATATCTACGCGTAGATATATCTACGATACGTAGCGGCCGACGCGCTGGGC
TACGTCTTTAATGGGCAGCGCCCACATACGCAGCGATTTCCAACAGCTTGAGGCGGAAGCTTTAATGCGG
TAGTTTATCACAGTTAAATTGCTAACGCAGTCAGGCACCGTGTATGAAATCTAACAATGCGCTCATCGTC
ATCCTCGGCACCGTCACCCTGGATGCTGTAGGCATAGGCTTGGTTATGCCGGTACTGCCGGGCCTCTTGC
GGGATATCGTCCATTCCGACAGCATCGCCAGTCACTATGGCGTGCTGCTAGCGCTATATGCGTTGATGCA
ATTTCTATGCGCACCCGTTCTCGGAGCACTGTCCGACCGCTTTGGCCGCCGCCCAGTCCTGCTCGCTTCG
CTACTTGGAGCCACTATCGACTACGCGATCATGGCGACCACACCCGTCCTGTGGATCCTCTACGCCGGAC
GCATCGTGGCCGGCATCACCGGCGCCACAGGTGCGGTTGCTGGCGCCTATATCGCCGACATCACCGATGG
GGAAGATCGGGCCTGCCACCATACCCACGCCGAAACAAGCGCCCTGCACCATTATGTTCCGGATCTGCAT
CGCAGGATGCTGCTGGCTACCCTGTGGAACACCTACATCTGTATTAACGAAGCGCTAACCGTTTTTATCA
GGCTCTGGGAGGCAGAATAAATGATCATATCGTCAATTATTACCTCCACGGGGAGAGCCTGAGCAAACTG
GCCTCAGGCATTTGAGAAGCACACGGTCACACTGCTTCCGGTAGTCAATAAACCGGTAAACCAGCAATAG
ACATAAGCGGCTATTTAACGACCCTGCCCTGAACCGACGACCGGGTCGAATTTGCTTTCGAATTTCTGCC
ATTCATCCGCTTATTATCACTTATTCAGGCGTAGCAACCAGGCGTTTAAGGGCACCAATAACTGCCTTAA
AAAAATTACGCCCCGCCCTGCCACTCATCGCAGTACTGTTGTAATTCATTAAGCATTCTGCCGACATGGA
AGCCATCACAAACGGCATGATGAACCTGAATCGCCAGCGGCATCAGCACCTTGTCGCCTTGCGTATAATA
TTTGCCCATGGTGAAAACGGGGGCGAAGAAGTTGTCCATATTGGCCACGTTTAAATCAAAACTGGTGAAA
CTCACCCAGGGATTGGCTGAGACGAAAAACATATTCTCAATAAACCCTTTAGGGAAATAGGCCAGGTTTT
CACCGTAACACGCCACATCTTGCGAATATATGTGTAGAAACTGCCGGAAATCGTCGTGGTATTCACTCCA
GAGCGATGAAAACGTTTCAGTTTGCTCATGGAAAACGGTGTAACAAGGGTGAACACTATCCCATATCACC
AGCTCACCGTCTTTCATTGCCATACGGAATTCCGGATGAGCATTCATCAGGCGGGCAAGAATGTGAATAA
AGGCCGGATAAAACTTGTGCTTATTTTTCTTTACGGTCTTTAAAAAGGCCGTAATATCCAGCTGAACGGT
CTGGTTATAGGTACATTGAGCAACTGACTGAAATGCCTCAAAATGTTCTTTACGATGCCATTGGGATATA
TCAACGGTGGTATATCCAGTGATTTTTTTCTCCATTTTAGCTTCCTTAGCTCCTGAAAATCTCGATAACT
CAAAAAATACGCCCGATGTGTGGCATCGTTGGGTATATCGGAACTCAAGCAGCAACCGAGATTTTGTTGG
CTGGGCTAGAAAAACTAGAGTATCGCGGTTACGATTCCGCAGGTATAGCTACGGTTTGGGAAGGAGATGT
GAATTGTGTCAGGGCAAAGGGAAAACTCCATAACCTGCGTTCTAAACTAGAACAGTTGGCTACTCCATCT
CAAATTGGTATTGGTCATACACGCTGGGCAACTCATGGTAAACCAGAGGAGTATAATGCCCATCCCCATT
TAGATACAGCCATGCGAATCGCTGTTGTGCAGAATGGGATTATTGAAAATTACCGCGAGTTACGCGACGA
ACTGAAACAGAAAGGACATGAGTTTCGTTCGGAAACTGATACAGAAGTTATTCCTCACCTTATAGCCGAA
TTTTTAAAAAACCTCCCTTCCCCAGCGCTTCCTACCTCCTCCTCTTCCTTATTGGAAGCGATACGCCAAG
CTGTTAACCACCTGCAAGGGGCATTTGCGATCGCTGTTATCTCTGCTGACTATCCTGACGAATTGATTGT
TGTCCGCCAGCAAGCGCCCCTGGTGATAGGATTCGGGCAAGGGGAGTTCTTTTGCGCCTCCGACACGCCG
GCGATCGTTTCCCATACTCGCGCAGTCTTACCCCTGGAGAATGGCGAAATTGCCCGTCTGACACCCCTGG
GAGTGGAGATTTATAACTTTGCTGGGGACAGACTGAAAAAACAACCCCGCCTGCTCAACTTGAATCCCAC
AATGGTAGAGAAGCAGGGATTCAAACACTTCATGCTCAAGGAAATTTATGAGCAACCAGGAGTAGTCAGA
GCGAGTTTAGAAGCATACTTTAATCCCGATACTAATACTGATGAATCCTTTACATCACCAGTTAATTTGG
GTTTATCTGAAGAAATCTATGCAGATTTAGAACAAATTCATATTGTTGCCTGTGGTACGAGTTGGCACGC
CGCCTTAGTAGGAAAGTATTTACTTGAACAATTAGCAGGAATTTCCACTCAAGTACATTATGCTTCTGAG
TATCGCTATGCCCCATCACCATTAACAGCGAATACATTGATTATCGGTGTTACTCAGTCAGGGGAAACGG
CTGATACCCTAGCCGCCTTAGCGATGGAAAAAGAACGCCGCCAAGGCAAAGAAGCCAAATATCAGGCGCG
ACTCTTGGGTATTACCAATCGTCCAGAAAGTAGCCTTGGTCATCTTGTACCCCATATTATTAATACCCTG
GCAGGGATTGAAATTGGTGTAGCAGCGACTAAAACCTTTGTTGCTCAACTTATGGCGTTTTATGCCCTAG
CCTTGGATTTAGCCTATCATCGCCAAACAGTAGCACCAGATAAACTCGCAGATATTATTCAAGGTTTACG
TCAGATACCTAAGGAAATCGAAGCTACCTTAGAACGTCAGGAAAAATTAACAGAACATCTAGCCCATGAA
TTTGCAGAAACCCAAGACTTCATCTTTTTGGGCAGAGGAATTAACTTCCCTATTGCTTTAGAAGGAGCAT
TGAAATTAAAAGAAATCAGCTACATTCACGCAGAAGGTTATCCGGCTGGGGAAATGAAACACGGCCCCAT
TGCATTATTAGATGCCAAAGTGCCGGTAGTGGCGATCGCCTATCCTGGTAGTGTGTATGAAAAAGTGATT
TCCAATTCTCAAGAAGCCAAAGCCAGAGATTCCCGGTTAATTGGTGTAACACCAGTCAATGATGGCGAAG
CGGCGGAAATCTTTAACGATTTGCTTCCTGTATCATCAGTAGATGAATTACTATCGCCCATCCTCACAGT
AGTGCCATTGCAACTATTGGCTTACCACATCGCCGCCCGTCGCGGTTTGGATGTCGATCAGCCTCGGAAT
TTAGCAAAATCAGTGACTGTGGAATAAGTAGTGATCTTATTTCATTATGGTGAAAGTTGGAACCTCTTAC
GTGCCGATCAACGTCTCATTTTCGCCAAAAGTTGGCCCAGGGCTTCCCGGTATCAACAGGGACACCAGGA
TTTATTTATTCTGCGAAGTGATCTTCCGTCACAGGTATTTATTCGGCGCAAAGTGCGTCGGGTGATGCTG
CCAACTTACTGATTTAGTGTATGATGGTGTTTTTGAGGTGCTCCAGTGGCTTCTGTTTCTATCAGCTGTC
CCTCCTGTTCAGCTACTGACGGGGTGGTGCGTAACGGCAAAAGCACCGCCGGACATCAGCGCTAGCGGAG
TGTATACTGGCTTACTATGTTGGCACTGATGAGGGTGTCAGTGAAGTGCTTCATGTGGCAGGAGAAAAAA
GGCTGCACCGGTGCGTCAGCAGAATATGTGATACAGGATATATTCCGCTTCCTCGCTCACTGACTCGCTA
CGCTCGGTCGTTCGACTGCGGCGAGCGGAAATGGCTTACGAA
Features (pLannotate 1.2.2; 9 found; start..end, strand, type, name):
     74..619     -  rep_origin     p15A ori: Plasmids containing the medium-copy-number p15A origin of replication can be propagated in E. coli cells that contain a second plasmid with the ColE1 origin.
    884..1272    +  CDS            TcR (fragment): tetracycline efflux protein; tet; confers resistance to tetracycline
   1289..1387    +  CDS            YPB2_ECOLX (fragment): Protein predicted: Swiss-Prot protein existence level 4. From Escherichia coli.
   1686..2345    -  CDS            CmR: chloramphenicol acetyltransferase; cat; confers resistance to chloramphenicol
   2346..2395    -  promoter       cat promoter (fragment): promoter of the E. coli cat gene encoding chloramphenicol acetyltransferase
   2396..4294    +  CDS            glmS: GLMS_NOSS9 - Also known as nodM. Protein inferred from homology: Swiss-Prot protein existence level 3. Catalyzes the first step in hexosamine metabolism, converting fructose-6P into glucosamine-6P using glutamine as a nitrogen source. From Nostoc sp. (strain PCC 9229).
   4298..4350    -  promoter       cat promoter (fragment): promoter of the E. coli cat gene encoding chloramphenicol acetyltransferase
   4471..4614    +  mobile_element IS1 (fragment): prokaryotic transposable element IS1
   4733..4788    -  rep_origin     RSF ori (fragment): Plasmids containing the RSF 1030 origin of replication can be propagated in E. coli cells that contain additional plasmids with compatible origins.
