[The description below was written by a language model from this plasmid's Addgene catalogue record and pLannotate feature annotations shown in this document.]
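Description:
pMS13: pTarget(AvCAST) is a low-copy bacterial plasmid built on the pACYC184 backbone that serves as the recipient, or target, DNA in assays of the CRISPR-associated transposon from Anabaena variabilis (AvCAST). It replicates from the p15A origin, which is compatible with ColE1-type plasmids and so allows it to coexist in E. coli with separate plasmids, such as ones supplying transposon machinery or donor cargo. Selection is by chloramphenicol through the cat (CmR) gene. Only a fragment of the backbone's tetracycline resistance gene is annotated, so that marker appears to be disrupted. Short fragments matching IS1, an RSF origin and a hypothetical E. coli protein are also called; these look like backbone remnants rather than functional parts.

The payload has two elements. The first is a synthetic segment carrying a PAM recognised by AvCAST next to the protospacer AvPSP1, which provides a site for guide RNA-directed targeting. The second is the glmS gene from Anabaena variabilis, described in the record as the attachment site for the transposon. The feature table annotates a full-length glmS coding sequence by homology to a Nostoc protein. It lies within the cat promoter region, whose annotation is split into two fragments on either side of it. The PAM/protospacer segment is not separately annotated, so its position cannot be given from the table.

With both a CRISPR-addressable protospacer and a native attachment site on one plasmid, the construct suits the study of insertion or homing of AvCAST into defined targets. No dedicated promoter for glmS is recorded, and it likely acts as target DNA rather than as an expressed product. The sequence is labelled a partial NGS result, so the annotation may be incomplete.
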