Addgene plasmid #168146: pMS13: pTarget(AvCAST)
Purpose: Target plasmid containing AvPSP1 and attachement site for AvCAST.
Depositing lab: Feng Zhang. Depositing organization: Broad Institute. Publication: Dual modes of CRISPR-associated transposon homing. Saito M, Ladha A, Strecker J, Faure G, Neumann E, Altae-Tran H, Macrae RK, Zhang F. Cell. 2021 Apr 29;184(9):2441-2453.e18. doi: 10.1016/j.cell.2021.03.006. Epub 2021 Mar 25. PubMed 33770501.
Backbone
  Vector backbone: pACYC184
  Vector type: Bacterial Expression
Growth in bacteria
  Bacterial resistance: Chloramphenicol, 25 μg/mL
  Growth temperature: 37°C
  Growth strain: NEB Stable
  Copy number: Low Copy
Gene/Insert 1
  Gene/Insert name: PAM for AvCAST + AvPSP1
  Species: Synthetic
Gene/Insert 2
  Gene/Insert name: glmS
  Species: Anabaena variabilis
Terms and licenses: Academic/Nonprofit Terms; Industry Terms: Not Available to Industry
How to cite: pMS13: pTarget(AvCAST) was a gift from Feng Zhang (Addgene plasmid # 168146 ; http://n2t.net/addgene:168146 ; RRID:Addgene_168146)
